>Addgene plasmid #173943 | pET28_6xHis-PARP1-CAT | addgene full sequence | sequence record 342728 | Addgene NGS Result
GGCGCCAGGGTGGTTTTTCTTTTCACCAGTGAGACGGGCAACAGCTGATTGCCCTTCACCGCCTGGCCCT
GAGAGAGTTGCAGCAAGCGGTCCACGCTGGTTTGCCCCAGCAGGCGAAAATCCTGTTTGATGGTGGTTAA
CGGCGGGATATAACATGAGCTGTCTTCGGTATCGTCGTATCCCACTACCGAGATATCCGCACCAACGCGC
AGCCCGGACTCGGTAATGGCGCGCATTGCGCCCAGCGCCATCTGATCGTTGGCAACCAGCATCGCAGTGG
GAACGATGCCCTCATTCAGCATTTGCATGGTTTGTTGAAAACCGGACATGGCACTCCAGTCGCCTTCCCG
TTCCGCTATCGGCTGAATTTGATTGCGAGTGAGATATTTATGCCAGCCAGCCAGACGCAGACGCGCCGAG
ACAGAACTTAATGGGCCCGCTAACAGCGCGATTTGCTGGTGACCCAATGCGACCAGATGCTCCACGCCCA
GTCGCGTACCGTCTTCATGGGAGAAAATAATACTGTTGATGGGTGTCTGGTCAGAGACATCAAGAAATAA
CGCCGGAACATTAGTGCAGGCAGCTTCCACAGCAATGGCATCCTGGTCATCCAGCGGATAGTTAATGATC
AGCCCACTGACGCGTTGCGCGAGAAGATTGTGCACCGCCGCTTTACAGGCTTCGACGCCGCTTCGTTCTA
CCATCGACACCACCACGCTGGCACCCAGTTGATCGGCGCGAGATTTAATCGCCGCGACAATTTGCGACGG
CGCGTGCAGGGCCAGACTGGAGGTGGCAACGCCAATCAGCAACGACTGTTTGCCCGCCAGTTGTTGTGCC
ACGCGGTTGGGAATGTAATTCAGCTCCGCCATCGCCGCTTCCACTTTTTCCCGCGTTTTCGCAGAAACGT
GGCTGGCCTGGTTCACCACGCGGGAAACGGTCTGATAAGAGACACCGGCATACTCTGCGACATCGTATAA
CGTTACTGGTTTCACATTCACCACCCTGAATTGACTCTCTTCCGGGCGCTATCATGCCATACCGCGAAAG
GTTTTGCGCCATTCGATGGTGTCCGGGATCTCGACGCTCTCCCTTATGCGACTCCTGCATTAGGAAGCAG
CCCAGTAGTAGGTTGAGGCCGTTGAGCACCGCCGCCGCAAGGAATGGTGCATGCAAGGAGATGGCGCCCA
ACAGTCCCCCGGCCACGGGGCCTGCCACCATACCCACGCCGAAACAAGCGCTCATGAGCCCGAAGTGGCG
AGCCCGATCTTCCCCATCGGTGATGTCGGCGATATAGGCGCCAGCAACCGCACCTGTGGCGCCGGTGATG
CCGGCCACGATGCGTCCGGCGTAGAGGATCGAGATCTCGATCCCGCGAAATTAATACGACTCACTATAGG
GGAATTGTGAGCGGATAACAATTCCCCTCTAGAAATAATTTTGTTTAACTTTAAGAAGGAGATATACCAT
GGGCAGCAGCCATCATCATCATCATCACAGCAGCGGCCTGGTGCCGCGCGGCAGCCATATGACCAAGTCC
AAGCTCCCCAAGCCAGTTCAGGACCTCATCAAGATGATCTTTGATGTGGAAAGTATGAAGAAAGCCATGG
TGGAGTATGAGATCGACCTTCAGAAGATGCCCTTGGGGAAGCTGAGCAAAAGGCAGATCCAGGCCGCATA
CTCCATCCTCAGTGAGGTCCAGCAGGCGGTGTCTCAGGGCAGCAGCGACTCTCAGATCCTGGATCTCTCA
AATCGCTTTTACACCCTGATCCCCCACGACTTTGGGATGAAGAAGCCTCCGCTCCTGAACAATGCAGACA
GTGTGCAGGCCAAGGCGGAAATGCTTGACAACCTGCTGGACATCGAGGTGGCCTACAGTCTGCTCAGGGG
AGGGTCTGATGATAGCAGCAAGGATCCCATCGATGTCAACTATGAGAAGCTCAAAACTGACATTAAGGTG
GTTGACAGAGATTCTGAAGAAGCCGAGATCATCAGGAAGTATGTTAAGAACACTCATGCAACCACACACA
ATGCGTATGACTTGGAAGTCATCGATATCTTTAAGATAGAGCGTGAAGGCGAATGCCAGCGTTACAAGCC
CTTTAAGCAGCTTCATAACCGAAGATTGCTGTGGCACGGGTCCAGGACCACCAACTTTGCTGGGATCCTG
TCCCAGGGTCTTCGGATAGCCCCGCCTGAAGCGCCCGTGACAGGCTACATGTTTGGTAAAGGGATCTATT
TCGCTGACATGGTCTCCAAGAGTGCCAACTACTGCCATACGTCTCAGGGAGACCCAATAGGCTTAATCCT
GTTGGGAGAAGTTGCCCTTGGAAACATGTATGAACTGAAGCACGCTTCACATATCAGCAAGTTACCCAAG
GGCAAGCACAGTGTCAAAGGTTTGGGCAAAACTACCCCTGATCCTTCAGCTAACATTAGTCTGGATGGTG
TAGACGTTCCTCTTGGGACCGGGATTTCATCTGGTGTGAATGACACCTCTCTACTATATAACGAGTACAT
TGTCTATGATATTGCTCAGGTAAATCTGAAGTATCTGCTGAAACTGAAATTCAATTTTAAGACCTCCCTG
TGGTAACTCGAGCACCACCACCACCACCACTGAGATCCGGCTGCTAACAAAGCCCGAAAGGAAGCTGAGT
TGGCTGCTGCCACCGCTGAGCAATAACTAGCATAACCCCTTGGGGCCTCTAAACGGGTCTTGAGGGGTTT
TTTGCTGAAAGGAGGAACTATATCCGGATTGGCGAATGGG
[124 nt withheld, positions 2771-2894]
C
[91 nt withheld, positions 2896-2986]
A
[49 nt withheld, positions 2988-3036]
CCTTTGACGTTGGAGTCCACGTTCTTT
[37 nt withheld, positions 3064-3100]
ACCCTATCTCGGTCTATTCTTTTGATTTATAAGGGATTTTGCCGATTTCGGCCTATTGGTTAAAAAATGA
GCTGATTTAACAAAAATTTAACGCGAATTTTAACAAAATATTAACGCTTACAATTTAGGTGGCACTTTTC
GGGGAAATGTGCGCGGAACCCCTATTTGTTTATTTTTCTAAATACATTCAAATATGTATCCGCTCATGAA
TTAATTCTTAGAAAAACTCATCGAGCATCAAATGAAACTGCAATTTATTCATATCAGGATTATCAATACC
ATATTTTTGAAAAAGCCGTTTCTGTAATGAAGGAGAAAACTCACCGAGGCAGTTCCATAGGATGGCAAGA
TCCTGGTATCGGTCTGCGATTCCGACTCGTCCAACATCAATACAACCTATTAATTTCCCCTCGTCAAAAA
TAAGGTTATCAAGTGAGAAATCACCATGAGTGACGACTGAATCCGGTGAGAATGGCAAAAGTTTATGCAT
TTCTTTCCAGACTTGTTCAACAGGCCAGCCATTACGCTCGTCATCAAAATCACTCGCATCAACCAAACCG
TTATTCATTCGTGATTGCGCCTGAGCGAGACGAAATACGCGATCGCTGTTAAAAGGACAATTACAAACAG
GAATCGAATGCAACCGGCGCAGGAACACTGCCAGCGCATCAACAATATTTTCACCTGAATCAGGATATTC
TTCTAATACCTGGAATGCTGTTTTCCCGGGGATCGCAGTGGTGAGTAACCATGCATCATCAGGAGTACGG
ATAAAATGCTTGATGGTCGGAAGAGGCATAAATTCCGTCAGCCAGTTTAGTCTGACCATCTCATCTGTAA
CATCATTGGCAACGCTACCTTTGCCATGTTTCAGAAACAACTCTGGCGCATCGGGCTTCCCATACAATCG
ATAGATTGTCGCACCTGATTGCCCGACATTATCGCGAGCCCATTTATACCCATATAAATCAGCATCCATG
TTGGAATTTAATCGCGGCCTAGAGCAAGACGTTTCCCGTTGAATATGGCTCATAACACCCCTTGTATTAC
TGTTTATGTAAGCAGACAGTTTTATTGTTCATGACCAAAATCCCTTAACGTGAGTTTTCGTTCCACTGAG
CGTCAGACCCCGTAGAAAAGATCAAAGGATCTTCTTGAGATCCTTTTTTTCTGCGCGTAATCTGCTGCTT
GCAAACAAAAAAACCACCGCTACCAGCGGTGGTTTGTTTGCCGGATCAAGAGCTACCAACTCTTTTTCCG
AAGGTAACTGGCTTCAGCAGAGCGCAGATACCAAATACTGTCCTTCTAGTGTAGCCGTAGTTAGGCCACC
ACTTCAAGAACTCTGTAGCACCGCCTACATACCTCGCTCTGCTAATCCTGTTACCAGTGGCTGCTGCCAG
TGGCGATAAGTCGTGTCTTACCGGGTTGGACTCAAGACGATAGTTACCGGATAAGGCGCAGCGGTCGGGC
TGAACGGGGGGTTCGTGCACACAGCCCAGCTTGGAGCGAACGACCTACACCGAACTGAGATACCTACAGC
GTGAGCTATGAGAAAGCGCCACGCTTCCCGAAGGGAGAAAGGCGGACAGGTATCCGGTAAGCGGCAGGGT
CGGAACAGGAGAGCGCACGAGGGAGCTTCCAGGGGGAAACGCCTGGTATCTTTATAGTCCTGTCGGGTTT
CGCCACCTCTGACTTGAGCGTCGATTTTTGTGATGCTCGTCAGGGGGGCGGAGCCTATGGAAAAACGCCA
GCAACGCGGCCTTTTTACGGTTCCTGGCCTTTTGCTGGCCTTTTGCTCACATGTTCTTTCCTGCGTTATC
CCCTGATTCTGTGGATAACCGTATTACCGCCTTTGAGTGAGCTGATACCGCTCGCCGCAGCCGAACGACC
GAGCGCAGCGAGTCAGTGAGCGAGGAAGCGGAAGAGCGCCTGATGCGGTATTTTCTCCTTACGCATCTGT
GCGGTATTTCACACCGCAATGGTGCACTCTCAGTACAATCTGCTCTGATGCCGCATAGTTAAGCCAGTAT
ACACTCCGCTATCGCTACGTGACTGGGTCATGGCTGCGCCCCGACACCCGCCAACACCCGCTGACGCGCC
CTGACGGGCTTGTCTGCTCCCGGCATCCGCTTACAGACAAGCTGTGACCGTCTCCGGGAGCTGCATGTGT
CAGAGGTTTTCACCGTCATCACCGAAACGCGCGAGGCAGCTGCGGTAAAGCTCATCAGCGTGGTCGTGAA
GCGATTCACAGATGTCTGCCTGTTCATCCGCGTCCAGCTCGTTGAGTTTCTCCAGAAGCGTTAATGTCTG
GCTTCTGATAAAGCGGGCCATGTTAAGGGCGGTTTTTTCCTGTTTGGTCACTGATGCCTCCGTGTAAGGG
GGATTTCTGTTCATGGGGGTAATGATACCGATGAAACGAGAGAGGATGCTCACGATACGGGTTACTGATG
ATGAACATGCCCGGTTACTGGAACGTTGTGAGGGTAAACAACTGGCGGTATGGATGCGGCGGGACCAGAG
AAAAATCACTCAGGGTCAATGCCAGCGCTTCGTTAATACAGATGTAGGTGTTCCACAGGGTAGCCAGCAG
CATCCTGCGATGCAGATCCGGAACATAATGGTGCAGGGCGCTGACTTCCGCGTTTCCAGACTTTACGAAA
CACGGAAACCGAAGACCATTCATGTTGTTGCTCAGGTCGCAGACGTTTTGCAGCAGCAGTCGCTTCACGT
TCGCTCGCGTATCGGTGATTCATTCTGCTAACCAGTAAGGCAACCCCGCCAGCCTAGCCGGGTCCTCAAC
GACAGGAGCACGATCATGCGCACCCGTGGGGCCGCCATGCCGGCGATAATGGCCTGCTTCTCGCCGAAAC
GTTTGGTGGCGGGACCAGTGACGAAGGCTTGAGCGAGGGCGTGCAAGATTCCGAATACCGCAAGCGACAG
GCCGATCATCGTCGCGCTCCAGCGAAAGCGGTCCTCGCCGAAAATGACCCAGAGCGCTGCCGGCACCTGT
CCTACGAGTTGCATGATAAAGAAGACAGTCATAAGTGCGGCGACGATAGTCATGCCCCGCGCCCACCGGA
AGGAGCTGACTGGGTTGAAGGCTCTCAAGGGCATCGGTCGAGATCCCGGTGCCTAATGAGTGAGCTAACT
TACATTAATTGCGTTGCGCTCACTGCCCGCTTTCCAGTCGGGAAACCTGTCGTGCCAGCTGCATTAATGA
ATCGGCCAACGCGCGGGGAGAGGCGGTTTGCGTATTG
Features (pLannotate 1.2.2; 21 found; start..end, strand, type, name):
    996..1073    -  promoter       lacI promoter: lacI
   1081..1360    -  CDS            TcR (fragment): tetracycline efflux protein; tet; confers resistance to tetracycline
   1382..1400    +  promoter       T7 promoter: promoter for bacteriophage T7 RNA polymerase
   1401..1425    +  protein_bind   lac operator: The lac repressor binds to the lac operator to inhibit transcription in E. coli. This inhibition can be relieved by adding lactose or isopropyl-β-D-thiogalactopyranoside (IPTG). lac repressor encoded by lacI
   1440..1462    +  RBS            RBS: efficient ribosome binding site from bacteriophage T7 gene 10 (Olins and Rangwala, 1989)
   1481..1497    +  CDS            capTEV™ (fragment): composite tag for in vivo biotinylation, TEV protease cleavage, and 6xHis tagging
   1508..1525    +  CDS            thrombin site: thrombin recognition and cleavage site
   1532..2593    +  CDS            PARP1 (fragment): PARP1_HUMAN - Also known as ADPRT From Homo sapiens (Human).
   2603..2620    +  CDS            9xHis (fragment): 9xHis affinity tag
   2630..2679    +  CDS            SET1 (fragment): solubility-enhancement tag derived from T7 phage gene 10B
   2687..2734    +  terminator     T7 terminator: transcription terminator for bacteriophage T7 RNA polymerase
   2771..3199    +  rep_origin     f1 ori (sequence partly withheld): f1 bacteriophage origin of replication; arrow indicates direction of (+) strand synthesis
   3252..3309    +  promoter       AmpR promoter (fragment): bla
   3318..4133    -  CDS            KanR: aminoglycoside phosphotransferase; aph(3')-Ia; confers resistance to kanamycin in bacteria or G418 (Geneticin®) in eukaryotes
   4255..4843    +  rep_origin     ori: high-copy-number ColE1/pMB1/pBR322/pUC origin of replication
   5029..5168    -  misc_feature   bom: basis of mobility region from pBR322
   5270..5461    -  CDS            rop: Rop protein, which maintains plasmids at low copy number; rop
   5478..5858    +  CDS            YPB1_ECOLX: Protein predicted: Swiss-Prot protein existence level 4. From Escherichia coli.
   5930..6221    -  CDS            TcR (fragment): tetracycline efflux protein; tet; confers resistance to tetracycline
   6236..6257    -  protein_bind   CAP binding site: CAP binding activates transcription in the presence of cAMP. E. coli catabolite activator protein
   6270..995     -  CDS            lacI (across the origin): lac repressor; lacI; The lac repressor binds to the lac operator to inhibit transcription in E. coli. This inhibition can be relieved by adding lactose or isopropyl-β-D-thiogalactopyranoside (IPTG).
