[The description below was written by a language model from this plasmid's Addgene catalogue record and pLannotate feature annotations shown in this document.]
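Description:
pET28_6xHis-PARP1-CAT is a bacterial expression plasmid of about 6.4 kb, built on the pET28 backbone, for producing the isolated catalytic (CAT) domain of human PARP1 in E. coli. It is selected with kanamycin through the aph(3')-Ia KanR gene. It replicates from a ColE1/pBR322-type origin that is accompanied by the rop gene and the bom region, which agrees with the record's low-copy designation. An f1 origin is also present. The short hits annotated as tetracycline-resistance fragments, an AmpR promoter fragment and a predicted E. coli ORF are pBR322-derived backbone remnants rather than functional markers.

The expression cassette follows the standard pET arrangement. A T7 promoter is followed directly by a lac operator, then the strong T7 gene 10 ribosome binding site, the coding region and a T7 terminator. The plasmid's own lacI gene supplies repressor, so transcription stays low until it is induced with IPTG in a host that provides T7 RNA polymerase. The insert, introduced by Gibson cloning, encodes PARP1 residues 661–1014. It is fused at its N terminus to a 6xHis tag, which the annotation software picked up as a partial match to a composite tag, followed by a thrombin cleavage site that allows the tag to be removed after affinity purification. A vector-derived His-tag sequence lies just downstream of the insert, but the record lists only the N-terminal tag and does not say whether a stop codon precedes the downstream one.

The construct is meant for recombinant production and purification of the PARP1 catalytic domain, and it was deposited with work on the roles of PARP1 in ALC1-dependent nucleosome remodeling.
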