Addgene plasmid #173943: pET28_6xHis-PARP1-CAT
Purpose: Bacterial expression of isolated PARP1 CAT domain
Depositing lab: Joan Conaway. Depositing organization: Stowers Institute for Medical Research. Publication: Multiple roles for PARP1 in ALC1-dependent nucleosome remodeling. Ooi SK, Sato S, Tomomori-Sato C, Zhang Y, Wen Z, Banks CAS, Washburn MP, Unruh JR, Florens L, Conaway RC, Conaway JW. Proc Natl Acad Sci U S A. 2021 Sep 7;118(36). pii: 2107277118. doi: 10.1073/pnas.2107277118. PubMed 34465625.
Backbone
  Vector backbone: pET28
  Vector type: Bacterial Expression
Growth in bacteria
  Bacterial resistance: Kanamycin, 50 μg/mL
  Growth temperature: 37°C
  Growth strain: DH5alpha
  Copy number: Low Copy
Gene/Insert
  Gene/Insert name: PARP1-CAT
  Species: H. sapiens (human)
  Entrez Gene: PARP1 (a.k.a. ADPRT, ADPRT 1, ADPRT1, ARTD1, PARP, PARP-1, PARS, PPOL, Poly-PARP, pADPRT-1)
  Tag / fusion protein: 6xHis (N terminal on insert)
  Cloning method: Gibson Cloning
Terms and licenses: Academic/Nonprofit Terms; Industry Terms: Not Available to Industry
Depositor comments: Protein residues 661-1014
How to cite: pET28_6xHis-PARP1-CAT was a gift from Joan Conaway (Addgene plasmid # 173943 ; http://n2t.net/addgene:173943 ; RRID:Addgene_173943)
