>Addgene plasmid #173943 | pET28_6xHis-PARP1-CAT | depositor partial sequence | sequence record 338502 | 6xHis-PARP1-CAT_CDS
ATGGGCAGCAGCCATCATCATCATCATCACAGCAGCGGCCTGGTGCCGCGCGGCAGCCATATGACCAAGT
CCAAGCTCCCCAAGCCAGTTCAGGACCTCATCAAGATGATCTTTGATGTGGAAAGTATGAAGAAAGCCAT
GGTGGAGTATGAGATCGACCTTCAGAAGATGCCCTTGGGGAAGCTGAGCAAAAGGCAGATCCAGGCCGCA
TACTCCATCCTCAGTGAGGTCCAGCAGGCGGTGTCTCAGGGCAGCAGCGACTCTCAGATCCTGGATCTCT
CAAATCGCTTTTACACCCTGATCCCCCACGACTTTGGGATGAAGAAGCCTCCGCTCCTGAACAATGCAGA
CAGTGTGCAGGCCAAGGCGGAAATGCTTGACAACCTGCTGGACATCGAGGTGGCCTACAGTCTGCTCAGG
GGAGGGTCTGATGATAGCAGCAAGGATCCCATCGATGTCAACTATGAGAAGCTCAAAACTGACATTAAGG
TGGTTGACAGAGATTCTGAAGAAGCCGAGATCATCAGGAAGTATGTTAAGAACACTCATGCAACCACACA
CAATGCGTATGACTTGGAAGTCATCGATATCTTTAAGATAGAGCGTGAAGGCGAATGCCAGCGTTACAAG
CCCTTTAAGCAGCTTCATAACCGAAGATTGCTGTGGCACGGGTCCAGGACCACCAACTTTGCTGGGATCC
TGTCCCAGGGTCTTCGGATAGCCCCGCCTGAAGCGCCCGTGACAGGCTACATGTTTGGTAAAGGGATCTA
TTTCGCTGACATGGTCTCCAAGAGTGCCAACTACTGCCATACGTCTCAGGGAGACCCAATAGGCTTAATC
CTGTTGGGAGAAGTTGCCCTTGGAAACATGTATGAACTGAAGCACGCTTCACATATCAGCAAGTTACCCA
AGGGCAAGCACAGTGTCAAAGGTTTGGGCAAAACTACCCCTGATCCTTCAGCTAACATTAGTCTGGATGG
TGTAGACGTTCCTCTTGGGACCGGGATTTCATCTGGTGTGAATGACACCTCTCTACTATATAACGAGTAC
ATTGTCTATGATATTGCTCAGGTAAATCTGAAGTATCTGCTGAAACTGAAATTCAATTTTAAGACCTCCC
TGTGGTAA
